Addgene plasmid #177010: DsRed2_pLENTI-CAG-IRES-GFP
Purpose: Mammalian lentiviral expression vector encoding DsRed2
Depositing lab: Roger Reeves. Depositing organization: Johns Hopkins University and School of Medicine. Publication: Overexpression screen of chromosome 21 genes reveals modulators of Sonic hedgehog signaling relevant to Down syndrome. Moyer AJ, Fernandez FX, Li Y, Klinedinst DK, Florea LD, Kazuki Y, Oshimura M, Reeves RH. Dis Model Mech. 2023 Apr 1;16(4):dmm049712. doi: 10.1242/dmm.049712. Epub 2023 Apr 13. PubMed 36995257.
Backbone
  Vector backbone: plenti-CAG-gate-FLAG-IRES-GFP
  Backbone manufacturer: Derived from Addgene #107398; KanR replaced with AmpR
  Backbone size w/o insert (bp): 9341
  Vector type: Lentiviral
Growth in bacteria
  Bacterial resistance: Ampicillin, 100 μg/mL
  Growth temperature: 30°C
  Growth strain: NEB Stable
  Copy number: Low Copy
Gene/Insert
  Gene/Insert name: DsRed2
  Species: Discosoma sp
  Insert size (bp): 749
  Promoter: CAG
  Cloning method: Gateway Cloning
Resource information
  A portion of this plasmid was derived from a plasmid made by: Derived from Addgene #22523
Terms and licenses: Academic/Nonprofit Terms; Industry Terms: Not Available to Industry
How to cite: DsRed2_pLENTI-CAG-IRES-GFP was a gift from Roger Reeves (Addgene plasmid # 177010 ; http://n2t.net/addgene:177010 ; RRID:Addgene_177010)
