[The description below was written by a language model from this plasmid's Addgene catalogue record and pLannotate feature annotations shown in this document.]
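Description:
DsRed2_pLENTI-CAG-IRES-GFP is a third-generation-style, self-inactivating HIV-1 lentiviral transfer plasmid for expressing the red fluorescent protein DsRed2 (from Discosoma sp.) in mammalian cells. It is built on a plenti-CAG-gate-FLAG-IRES-GFP backbone in which the original kanamycin marker was replaced with AmpR. In bacteria it is selected with ampicillin and replicates from a ColE1/pUC-type origin, although the catalogue lists it as low copy and it is grown in a recombination-deficient strain, as is common for LTR-containing plasmids. An f1 origin, an SV40 origin and an SV40 poly(A) signal are also present in the backbone.

In the depositor's full sequence, a CMV enhancer/promoter fused to a truncated 5' LTR drives genomic RNA production in packaging cells. It is followed by the Ψ packaging signal, a gag fragment, the RRE for Rev-dependent nuclear export and the cPPT/CTS. The internal cassette uses the CAG promoter (CMV enhancer, chicken β-actin promoter and chimeric intron) to transcribe a bicistronic message. DsRed2, inserted by Gateway recombination and flanked by attB1 and attB2, comes first, followed by a FLAG fragment; the record does not show whether this is fused in frame. An EMCV IRES then directs EGFP translation, so transduced cells should report in both red and green. A WPRE enhances transcript expression, and the ΔU3 3' LTR inactivates the integrated provirus's LTR promoter.

The repository's partial NGS record is shorter and lacks the 5' LTR-to-cPPT region, with the upstream CMV enhancer running directly into the chicken β-actin promoter, but it otherwise matches the depositor's map. The associated work was an overexpression screen of chromosome 21 genes, where this construct plausibly served as a control, though the record does not say so.
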