Features (pLannotate 1.2.2; 30 found; start..end, strand, type, name):
    129..246     +  misc_feature   cPPT/CTS: central polypurine tract and central termination sequence of HIV-1
    344..723     +  enhancer       CMV enhancer: human cytomegalovirus immediate early enhancer
    726..1001    +  promoter       chicken β-actin promoter: No description available
   1002..2010    +  intron         chimeric intron: chimera between introns from chicken β-actin and rabbit β-globin
   2126..2150    +  protein_bind   attB1: mutant version of attB; recombination site for the Gateway® BP reaction BP Clonase™
   2194..2871    +  CDS            DsRed2: improved tetrameric variant of DsRed fluorescent protein mammalian codon-optimized
   2894..2918    -  protein_bind   attB2: mutant version of attB; recombination site for the Gateway® BP reaction BP Clonase™
   2941..2961    +  CDS            FLAG (fragment): FLAG® epitope tag, followed by an enterokinase cleavage site
   2985..3545    +  misc_feature   IRES: internal ribosome entry site (IRES) of the encephalomyocarditis virus (EMCV)
   3548..4267    +  CDS            EGFP: the original enhanced GFP (Yang et al., 1996) mammalian codon-optimized
   4278..4308    +  misc_feature   MCS (fragment): pUC18/19 multiple cloning site
   4327..4343    +  misc_feature   MCS (fragment): pBluescript multiple cloning site
   4343..4931    +  misc_feature   WPRE: woodchuck hepatitis virus posttranscriptional regulatory element
   4932..4951    +  misc_feature   MCS (fragment): pBluescript multiple cloning site
   4953..5138    +  CDS            nef (fragment): NEF_HV1Z2 - Experimental evidence at protein level: Swiss-Prot protein existence level 1. Extracellular Nef protein targets CD4(+) T-lymphocytes for apoptosis by interacting with CXCR4 surface receptors. From Human immunodeficiency virus type 1 group M subtype D (isolate Z2/CDC-Z34) (HIV-1).
   5140..5373    +  LTR            3' LTR (ΔU3): self-inactivating 3' long terminal repeat (LTR) from HIV-1
   5445..5566    +  polyA_signal   SV40 poly(A) signal: SV40 polyadenylation signal
   5606..5741    +  rep_origin     SV40 ori: SV40 origin of replication
   5762..5780    -  promoter       T7 promoter: promoter for bacteriophage T7 RNA polymerase
   5803..6161    -  rep_origin     f1 ori (sequence partly withheld): f1 bacteriophage origin of replication; arrow indicates direction of (+) strand synthesis
   6188..6292    +  promoter       AmpR promoter: bla
   6293..7153    +  CDS            AmpR: β-lactamase; bla; confers resistance to ampicillin, carbenicillin, and related antibiotics
   7324..7912    +  rep_origin     ori: high-copy-number ColE1/pMB1/pBR322/pUC origin of replication
   8087..8390    +  enhancer       CMV enhancer: human cytomegalovirus immediate early enhancer
   8391..8590    +  promoter       CMV promoter: human cytomegalovirus (CMV) immediate early promoter
   8608..8788    +  LTR            5' LTR (truncated): truncated 5' long terminal repeat (LTR) from HIV-1
   8835..8960    +  misc_feature   HIV-1 Ψ: packaging signal of human immunodeficiency virus type 1
   8944..9282    +  CDS            HIV-1 gag (fragment): gag protein from human immunodeficiency virus 1; gag
   9459..9692    +  misc_feature   RRE: The Rev response element (RRE) of HIV-1 allows for Rev-dependent mRNA export from the nucleus to the cytoplasm.
  10069..79      +  CDS            Rev (fragment) (across the origin): human immunodeficiency virus 1 (HIV-1) Rev protein; rev; enhances nuclear export of unspliced and incompletely spliced viral mRNAs
>Addgene plasmid #177010 | DsRed2_pLENTI-CAG-IRES-GFP | depositor full sequence | sequence record 343064 | Full Sequence
GACCCGACAGGCCCGAAGGAATAGAAGAAGAAGGTGGAGAGAGAGACAGAGACAGATCCATTCGATTAGT
GAACGGATCGGCACTGCGTGCGCCAATTCTGCAGACAAATGGCAGTATTCATCCACAATTTTAAAAGAAA
AGGGGGGATTGGGGGGTACAGTGCAGGGGAAAGAATAGTAGACATAATAGCAACAGACATACAAACTAAA
GAATTACAAAAACAAATTACAAAAATTCAAAATTTTCGGGTTTATTACAGGGACAGCAGAGATCCAGTTT
GGTTAGTACCGGGCCCGCTCTAGCCCTAGATTTAAATCGATGTACGGGCCAGATATACGCGTTGACATTG
ATTATTGACTAGTTATTAATAGTAATCAATTACGGGGTCATTAGTTCATAGCCCATATATGGAGTTCCGC
GTTACATAACTTACGGTAAATGGCCCGCCTGGCTGACCGCCCAACGACCCCCGCCCATTGACGTCAATAA
TGACGTATGTTCCCATAGTAACGCCAATAGGGACTTTCCATTGACGTCAATGGGTGGACTATTTACGGTA
AACTGCCCACTTGGCAGTACATCAAGTGTATCATATGCCAAGTACGCCCCCTATTGACGTCAATGACGGT
AAATGGCCCGCCTGGCATTATGCCCAGTACATGACCTTATGGGACTTTCCTACTTGGCAGTACATCTACG
TATTAGTCATCGCTATTACCATGGGTCGAGGTGAGCCCCACGTTCTGCTTCACTCTCCCCATCTCCCCCC
CCTCCCCACCCCCAATTTTGTATTTATTTATTTTTTAATTATTTTGTGCAGCGATGGGGGCGGGGGGGGG
GGGGGCGCGCGCCAGGCGGGGCGGGGCGGGGCGAGGGGCGGGGCGGGGCGAGGCGGAGAGGTGCGGCGGC
AGCCAATCAGAGCGGCGCGCTCCGAAAGTTTCCTTTTATGGCGAGGCGGCGGCGGCGGCGGCCCTATAAA
AAGCGAAGCGCGCGGCGGGCGGGAGTCGCTGCGTTGCCTTCGCCCCGTGCCCCGCTCCGCGCCGCCTCGC
GCCGCCCGCCCCGGCTCTGACTGACCGCGTTACTCCCACAGGTGAGCGGGCGGGACGGCCCTTCTCCTCC
GGGCTGTAATTAGCGCTTGGTTTAATGACGGCTCGTTTCTTTTCTGTGGCTGCGTGAAAGCCTTAAAGGG
CTCCGGGAGGGCCCTTTGTGCGGGGGGGAGCGGCTCGGGGGGTGCGTGCGTGTGTGTGTGCGTGGGGAGC
GCCGCGTGCGGCCCGCGCTGCCCGGCGGCTGTGAGCGCTGCGGGCGCGGCGCGGGGCTTTGTGCGCTCCG
CGTGTGCGCGAGGGGAGCGCGGCCGGGGGCGGTGCCCCGCGGTGCGGGGGGGCTGCGAGGGGAACAAAGG
CTGCGTGCGGGGTGTGTGCGTGGGGGGGTGAGCAGGGGGTGTGGGCGCGGCGGTCGGGCTGTAACCCCCC
CCTGCACCCCCCTCCCCGAGTTGCTGAGCACGGCCCGGCTTCGGGTGCGGGGCTCCGTGCGGGGCGTGGC
GCGGGGCTCGCCGTGCCGGGCGGGGGGTGGCGGCAGGTGGGGGTGCCGGGCGGGGCGGGGCCGCCTCGGG
CCGGGGAGGGCTCGGGGGAGGGGCGCGGCGGCCCCGGAGCGCCGGCGGCTGTCGAGGCGCGGCGAGCCGC
AGCCATTGCCTTTTATGGTAATCGTGCGAGAGGGCGCAGGGACTTCCTTTGTCCCAAATCTGGCGGAGCC
GAAATCTGGGAGGCGCCGCCGCACCCCCTCTAGCGGGCGCGGGCGAAGCGGTGCGGCGCCGGCAGGAAGG
AAATGGGCGGGGAGGGCCTTCGTGCGTCGCCGCGCCGCCGTCCCCTTCTCCATCTCCAGCCTCGGGGCTG
CCGCAGGGGGACGGCTGCCTTCGGGGGGGACGGGGCAGGGCGGGGTTCGGCTTCTGGCGTGTGACCGGCG
GCTCTAGAGCCTCTGCTAACCATGTTCATGCCTTCTTCTTTTTCCTACAGCTCCTGGGCAACGTGCTGGT
TATTGTGCTGTCTCATCATTTTGGCAAAGAATTCCCCTAGCCGCGGAATCTAGACTGCCGGATCGAATTG
TCGACGAATTCGGATCTGGCCAATCACAAGTTTGTACAAAAAAGCAGGCTTTAAAGGAACCAATTCAGTC
GACTGGATCCACCGGTCGCCACCATGGCCTCCTCCGAGAACGTCATCACCGAGTTCATGCGCTTCAAGGT
GCGCATGGAGGGCACCGTGAACGGCCACGAGTTCGAGATCGAGGGCGAGGGCGAGGGCCGCCCCTACGAG
GGCCACAACACCGTGAAGCTGAAGGTGACCAAGGGCGGCCCCCTGCCCTTCGCCTGGGACATCCTGTCCC
CCCAGTTCCAGTACGGCTCCAAGGTGTACGTGAAGCACCCCGCCGACATCCCCGACTACAAGAAGCTGTC
CTTCCCCGAGGGCTTCAAGTGGGAGCGCGTGATGAACTTCGAGGACGGCGGCGTGGCGACCGTGACCCAG
GACTCCTCCCTGCAGGACGGCTGCTTCATCTACAAGGTGAAGTTCATCGGCGTGAACTTCCCCTCCGACG
GCCCCGTGATGCAGAAGAAGACCATGGGCTGGGAGGCCTCCACCGAGCGCCTGTACCCCCGCGACGGCGT
GCTGAAGGGCGAGACCCACAAGGCCCTGAAGCTGAAGGACGGCGGCCACTACCTGGTGGAGTTCAAGTCC
ATCTACATGGCCAAGAAGCCCGTGCAGCTGCCCGGCTACTACTACGTGGACGCCAAGCTGGACATCACCT
CCCACAACGAGGACTACACCATCGTGGAGCAGTACGAGCGCACCGAGGGCCGCCACCACCTGTTCCTGTA
GCGGCCGCACTCGAGATATCTAGACCCAGCTTTCTTGTACAAAGTGGTGGGAGGAGGTGGATCTGGCGAC
TACAAGGACGACGATGACAAGTGACTCGAGCGGGATCAATTCCGCCCCCCCCCTAACGTTACTGGCCGAA
GCCGCTTGGAATAAGGCCGGTGTGCGTTTGTCTATATGTTATTTTCCACCATATTGCCGTCTTTTGGCAA
TGTGAGGGCCCGGAAACCTGGCCCTGTCTTCTTGACGAGCATTCCTAGGGGTCTTTCCCCTCTCGCCAAA
GGAATGCAAGGTCTGTTGAATGTCGTGAAGGAAGCAGTTCCTCTGGAAGCTTCTTGAAGACAAACAACGT
CTGTAGCGACCCTTTGCAGGCAGCGGAACCCCCCACCTGGCGACAGGTGCCTCTGCGGCCAAAAGCCACG
TGTATAAGATACACCTGCAAAGGCGGCACAACCCCAGTGCCACGTTGTGAGTTGGATAGTTGTGGAAAGA
GTCAAATGGCTCTCCTCAAGCGTATTCAACAAGGGGCTGAAGGATGCCCAGAAGGTACCCCATTGTATGG
GATCTGATCTGGGGCCTCGGTGCACATGCTTTACATGTGTTTAGTCGAGGTTAAAAAAACGTCTAGGCCC
CCCGAACCACGGGGACGTGGTTTTCCTTTGAAAAACACGATAATACCATGGTGAGCAAGGGCGAGGAGCT
GTTCACCGGGGTGGTGCCCATCCTGGTCGAGCTGGACGGCGACGTAAACGGCCACAAGTTCAGCGTGTCC
GGCGAGGGCGAGGGCGATGCCACCTACGGCAAGCTGACCCTGAAGTTCATCTGCACCACCGGCAAGCTGC
CCGTGCCCTGGCCCACCCTCGTGACCACCCTGACCTACGGCGTGCAGTGCTTCAGCCGCTACCCCGACCA
CATGAAGCAGCACGACTTCTTCAAGTCCGCCATGCCCGAAGGCTACGTCCAGGAGCGCACCATCTTCTTC
AAGGACGACGGCAACTACAAGACCCGCGCCGAGGTGAAGTTCGAGGGCGACACCCTGGTGAACCGCATCG
AGCTGAAGGGCATCGACTTCAAGGAGGACGGCAACATCCTGGGGCACAAGCTGGAGTACAACTACAACAG
CCACAACGTCTATATCATGGCCGACAAGCAGAAGAACGGCATCAAGGTGAACTTCAAGATCCGCCACAAC
ATCGAGGACGGCAGCGTGCAGCTCGCCGACCACTACCAGCAGAACACCCCCATCGGCGACGGCCCCGTGC
TGCTGCCCGACAACCACTACCTGAGCACCCAGTCCGCCCTGAGCAAAGACCCCAACGAGAAGCGCGATCA
CATGGTCCTGCTGGAGTTCGTGACCGCCGCCGGGATCACTCTCGGCATGGACGAGCTGTACAAGTAAGCG
GCCGCGACTCTAGAGTCGACCTGCAGGCATGCAAGCTTCAGGTAGCCGGCTAACGTTATCAAGCTTATCG
ATAATCAACCTCTGGATTACAAAATTTGTGAAAGATTGACTGGTATTCTTAACTATGTTGCTCCTTTTAC
GCTATGTGGATACGCTGCTTTAATGCCTTTGTATCATGCTATTGCTTCCCGTATGGCTTTCATTTTCTCC
TCCTTGTATAAATCCTGGTTGCTGTCTCTTTATGAGGAGTTGTGGCCCGTTGTCAGGCAACGTGGCGTGG
TGTGCACTGTGTTTGCTGACGCAACCCCCACTGGTTGGGGCATTGCCACCACCTGTCAGCTCCTTTCCGG
GACTTTCGCTTTCCCCCTCCCTATTGCCACGGCGGAACTCATCGCCGCCTGCCTTGCCCGCTGCTGGACA
GGGGCTCGGCTGTTGGGCACTGACAATTCCGTGGTGTTGTCGGGGAAATCATCGTCCTTTCCTTGGCTGC
TCGCCTGTGTTGCCACCTGGATTCTGCGCGGGACGTCCTTCTGCTACGTCCCTTCGGCCCTCAATCCAGC
GGACCTTCCTTCCCGCGGCCTGCTGCCGGCTCTGCGGCCTCTTCCGCGTCTTCGCCTTCGCCCTCAGACG
AGTCGGATCTCCCTTTGGGCCGCCTCCCCGCATCGATACCGTCGACCTCGATCGAGACCTAGAAAAACAT
GGAGCAATCACAAGTAGCAATACAGCAGCTACCAATGCTGATTGTGCCTGGCTAGAAGCACAAGAGGAGG
AGGAGGTGGGTTTTCCAGTCACACCTCAGGTACCTTTAAGACCAATGACTTACAAGGCAGCTGTAGATCT
TAGCCACTTTTTAAAAGAAAAGGGGGGACTGGAAGGGCTAATTCACTCCCAACGAAGACAAGATCTGCTT
TTTGCTTGTACTGGGTCTCTCTGGTTAGACCAGATCTGAGCCTGGGAGCTCTCTGGCTAACTAGGGAACC
CACTGCTTAAGCCTCAATAAAGCTTGCCTTGAGTGCTTCAAGTAGTGTGTGCCCGTCTGTTGTGTGACTC
TGGTAACTAGAGATCCCTCAGACCCTTTTAGTCAGTGTGGAAAATCTCTAGCAGTAGTAGTTCATGTCAT
CTTATTATTCAGTATTTATAACTTGCAAAGAAATGAATATCAGAGAGTGAGAGGAACTTGTTTATTGCAG
CTTATAATGGTTACAAATAAAGCAATAGCATCACAAATTTCACAAATAAAGCATTTTTTTCACTGCATTC
TAGTTGTGGTTTGTCCAAACTCATCAATGTATCTTATCATGTCTGGCTCTAGCTATCCCGCCCCTAACTC
CGCCCATCCCGCCCCTAACTCCGCCCAGTTCCGCCCATTCTCCGCCCCATGGCTGACTAATTTTTTTTAT
TTATGCAGAGGCCGAGGCCGCCTCGGCCTCTGAGCTATTCCAGAAGTAGTGAGGAGGCTTTTTTGGAGGC
CTAGGGACGTACCCAATTCGCCCTATAGTGAGTCGTATTAGCATGTGAGCAAAAGGCCAGCATAAATCAA
AAGAATAGACCGAGATAGGGT
[37 nt withheld, positions 5832-5868]
AAAGAACGTGGACTCCAACGTCAAAGG
[49 nt withheld, positions 5896-5944]
T
[91 nt withheld, positions 5946-6036]
G
[124 nt withheld, positions 6038-6161]
CAGGTGGCACTTTTCGGGGAAATGTGCGCGGAACCCCTATTTGTTTATTTTTCTAAATACATTCAAATAT
GTATCCGCTCATGAGACAATAACCCTGATAAATGCTTCAATAATATTGAAAAAGGAAGAGTATGAGTATT
CAACATTTCCGTGTCGCCCTTATTCCCTTTTTTGCGGCATTTTGCCTTCCTGTTTTTGCTCACCCAGAAA
CGCTGGTGAAAGTAAAAGATGCTGAAGATCAGTTGGGTGCACGAGTGGGTTACATCGAACTGGATCTCAA
CAGCGGTAAGATCCTTGAGAGTTTTCGCCCCGAAGAACGTTTTCCAATGATGAGCACTTTTAAAGTTCTG
CTATGTGGCGCGGTATTATCCCGTATTGACGCCGGGCAAGAGCAACTCGGTCGCCGCATACACTATTCTC
AGAATGACTTGGTTGAGTACTCACCAGTCACAGAAAAGCATCTTACGGATGGCATGACAGTAAGAGAATT
ATGCAGTGCTGCCATAACCATGAGTGATAACACTGCGGCCAACTTACTTCTGACAACGATCGGAGGACCG
AAGGAGCTAACCGCTTTTTTGCACAACATGGGGGATCATGTAACTCGCCTTGATCGTTGGGAACCGAAGC
TGAATGAAGCCATACCAAACGACGAGCGTGACACCACGATGCCTGTAGCAATGGCAACAACGTTGCGCAA
ACTATTAACTGGCGAACTACTTACTCTAGCTTCCCGGCAACAATTAATAGACTGGATGGAGGCGGATAAA
GTTGCAGGACCACTTCTGCGCTCGGCCCTTCCGGCTGGCTGGTTTATTGCTGATAAATCTGGAGCCGGTG
AGCGTGGGTCTCGCGGTATCATTGCAGCACTGGGGCCAGATGGTAAGCCCTCCCGTATCGTAGTTATCTA
CACGACGGGGAGTCAGGCAACTATGGATGAACGAAATAGACAGATCGCTGAGATAGGTGCCTCACTGATT
AAGCATTGGTAACTGTCAGACCAAGTTTACTCATATATACTTTAGATTGATTTAAAACTTCATTTTTAAT
TTAAAAGGATCTAGGTGAAGATCCTTTTTGATAATCTCATGACCAAAATCCCTTAACGTGAGTTTTCGTT
CCACTGAGCGTCAGACCCCGTAGAAAAGATCAAAGGATCTTCTTGAGATCCTTTTTTTCTGCGCGTAATC
TGCTGCTTGCAAACAAAAAAACCACCGCTACCAGCGGTGGTTTGTTTGCCGGATCAAGAGCTACCAACTC
TTTTTCCGAAGGTAACTGGCTTCAGCAGAGCGCAGATACCAAATACTGTCCTTCTAGTGTAGCCGTAGTT
AGGCCACCACTTCAAGAACTCTGTAGCACCGCCTACATACCTCGCTCTGCTAATCCTGTTACCAGTGGCT
GCTGCCAGTGGCGATAAGTCGTGTCTTACCGGGTTGGACTCAAGACGATAGTTACCGGATAAGGCGCAGC
GGTCGGGCTGAACGGGGGGTTCGTGCACACAGCCCAGCTTGGAGCGAACGACCTACACCGAACTGAGATA
CCTACAGCGTGAGCTATGAGAAAGCGCCACGCTTCCCGAAGGGAGAAAGGCGGACAGGTATCCGGTAAGC
GGCAGGGTCGGAACAGGAGAGCGCACGAGGGAGCTTCCAGGGGGAAACGCCTGGTATCTTTATAGTCCTG
TCGGGTTTCGCCACCTCTGACTTGAGCGTCGATTTTTGTGATGCTCGTCAGGGGGGCGGAGCCTATGGAA
AAACGCCAGCAACGCGGCCTTTTTACGGTTCCTGGCCTTTTGCTGGCCTTTTGCTCACATGTTCTTTCCT
GCGTTATCCCCTGATTCTGTGGATAACCGTATTACCGCCATGCATTAGTTATTAATAGTAATCAATTACG
GGGTCATTAGTTCATAGCCCATATATGGAGTTCCGCGTTACATAACTTACGGTAAATGGCCCGCCTGGCT
GACCGCCCAACGACCCCCGCCCATTGACGTCAATAATGACGTATGTTCCCATAGTAACGCCAATAGGGAC
TTTCCATTGACGTCAATGGGTGGAGTATTTACGGTAAACTGCCCACTTGGCAGTACATCAAGTGTATCAT
ATGCCAAGTACGCCCCCTATTGACGTCAATGACGGTAAATGGCCCGCCTGGCATTATGCCCAGTACATGA
CCTTATGGGACTTTCCTACTTGGCAGTACATCTACGTATTAGTCATCGCTATTACCATGGTGATGCGGTT
TTGGCAGTACATCAATGGGCGTGGATAGCGGTTTGACTCACGGGGATTTCCAAGTCTCCACCCCATTGAC
GTCAATGGGAGTTTGTTTTGGCACCAAAATCAACGGGACTTTCCAAAATGTCGTAACAACTCCGCCCCAT
TGACGCAAATGGGCGGTAGGCGTGTACGGTGGGAGGTCTATATAAGCAGCGCGTTTTGCCTGTACTGGGT
CTCTCTGGTTAGACCAGATCTGAGCCTGGGAGCTCTCTGGCTAACTAGGGAACCCACTGCTTAAGCCTCA
ATAAAGCTTGCCTTGAGTGCTTCAAGTAGTGTGTGCCCGTCTGTTGTGTGACTCTGGTAACTAGAGATCC
CTCAGACCCTTTTAGTCAGTGTGGAAAATCTCTAGCAGTGGCGCCCGAACAGGGACTTGAAAGCGAAAGG
GAAACCAGAGGAGCTCTCTCGACGCAGGACTCGGCTTGCTGAAGCGCGCACGGCAAGAGGCGAGGGGCGG
CGACTGGTGAGTACGCCAAAAATTTTGACTAGCGGAGGCTAGAAGGAGAGAGATGGGTGCGAGAGCGTCA
GTATTAAGCGGGGGAGAATTAGATCGCGATGGGAAAAAATTCGGTTAAGGCCAGGGGGAAAGAAAAAATA
TAAATTAAAACATATAGTATGGGCAAGCAGGGAGCTAGAACGATTCGCAGTTAATCCTGGCCTGTTAGAA
ACATCAGAAGGCTGTAGACAAATACTGGGACAGCTACAACCATCCCTTCAGACAGGATCAGAAGAACTTA
GATCATTATATAATACAGTAGCAACCCTCTATTGTGTGCATCAAAGGATAGAGATAAAAGACACCAAGGA
AGCTTTAGACAAGATAGAGGAAGAGCAAAACAAAAGTAAGACCACCGCACAGCAAGCGGCCGGCCGCGCT
GATCTTCAGACCTGGAGGAGGAGATATGAGGGACAATTGGAGAAGTGAATTATATAAATATAAAGTAGTA
AAAATTGAACCATTAGGAGTAGCACCCACCAAGGCAAAGAGAAGAGTGGTGCAGAGAGAAAAAAGAGCAG
TGGGAATAGGAGCTTTGTTCCTTGGGTTCTTGGGAGCAGCAGGAAGCACTATGGGCGCAGCGTCAATGAC
GCTGACGGTACAGGCCAGACAATTATTGTCTGGTATAGTGCAGCAGCAGAACAATTTGCTGAGGGCTATT
GAGGCGCAACAGCATCTGTTGCAACTCACAGTCTGGGGCATCAAGCAGCTCCAGGCAAGAATCCTGGCTG
TGGAAAGATACCTAAAGGATCAACAGCTCCTGGGGATTTGGGGTTGCTCTGGAAAACTCATTTGCACCAC
TGCTGTGCCTTGGAATGCTAGTTGGAGTAATAAATCTCTGGAACAGATTTGGAATCACACGACCTGGATG
GAGTGGGACAGAGAAATTAACAATTACACAAGCTTAATACACTCCTTAATTGAAGAATCGCAAAACCAGC
AAGAAAAGAATGAACAAGAATTATTGGAATTAGATAAATGGGCAAGTTTGTGGAATTGGTTTAACATAAC
AAATTGGCTGTGGTATATAAAATTATTCATAATGATAGTAGGAGGCTTGGTAGGTTTAAGAATAGTTTTT
GCTGTACTTTCTATAGTGAATAGAGTTAGGCAGGGATATTCACCATTATCGTTTCAGACCCACCTCCCAA
CCCCGAGGG
