Features (pLannotate 1.2.2; 23 found; start..end, strand, type, name):
    135..1151    +  intron         chimeric intron: chimera between introns from chicken β-actin and rabbit β-globin
   1149..1205    +  CDS            HBB (fragment): HBB_LEPEU - Experimental evidence at protein level: Swiss-Prot protein existence level 1. Involved in oxygen transport from the lung to the various peripheral tissues. From Lepus europaeus (European hare).
   1267..1291    +  protein_bind   attB1: mutant version of attB; recombination site for the Gateway® BP reaction BP Clonase™
   1335..2012    +  CDS            DsRed2: improved tetrameric variant of DsRed fluorescent protein mammalian codon-optimized
   2035..2059    -  protein_bind   attB2: mutant version of attB; recombination site for the Gateway® BP reaction BP Clonase™
   2082..2102    +  CDS            FLAG (fragment): FLAG® epitope tag, followed by an enterokinase cleavage site
   2126..2686    +  misc_feature   IRES: internal ribosome entry site (IRES) of the encephalomyocarditis virus (EMCV)
   2689..3408    +  CDS            EGFP: the original enhanced GFP (Yang et al., 1996) mammalian codon-optimized
   3420..3450    +  misc_feature   MCS (fragment): pUC18/19 multiple cloning site
   3469..3485    +  misc_feature   MCS (fragment): pBluescript multiple cloning site
   3485..4073    +  misc_feature   WPRE: woodchuck hepatitis virus posttranscriptional regulatory element
   4074..4093    +  misc_feature   MCS (fragment): pBluescript multiple cloning site
   4095..4280    +  CDS            nef (fragment): NEF_HV1Z2 - Experimental evidence at protein level: Swiss-Prot protein existence level 1. Extracellular Nef protein targets CD4(+) T-lymphocytes for apoptosis by interacting with CXCR4 surface receptors. From Human immunodeficiency virus type 1 group M subtype D (isolate Z2/CDC-Z34) (HIV-1).
   4282..4515    +  LTR            3' LTR (ΔU3): self-inactivating 3' long terminal repeat (LTR) from HIV-1
   4587..4708    +  polyA_signal   SV40 poly(A) signal: SV40 polyadenylation signal
   4748..4883    +  rep_origin     SV40 ori: SV40 origin of replication
   4904..4922    -  promoter       T7 promoter: promoter for bacteriophage T7 RNA polymerase
   4945..5303    -  rep_origin     f1 ori (sequence partly withheld): f1 bacteriophage origin of replication; arrow indicates direction of (+) strand synthesis
   5330..5434    +  promoter       AmpR promoter: bla
   5435..6295    +  CDS            AmpR: β-lactamase; bla; confers resistance to ampicillin, carbenicillin, and related antibiotics
   6466..7054    +  rep_origin     ori: high-copy-number ColE1/pMB1/pBR322/pUC origin of replication
   7229..7532    +  enhancer       CMV enhancer: human cytomegalovirus immediate early enhancer
   7534..134     +  promoter       chicken β-actin promoter (across the origin): contains a 21-bp deletion relative to the standard chicken β-actin promoter
>Addgene plasmid #177010 | DsRed2_pLENTI-CAG-IRES-GFP | addgene full sequence | sequence record 351408 | Addgene Partial NGS Result
GGGGCGAGGGGCGGGGCGGGGCGAGGCGGAGAGGTGCGGCGGCAGCCAATCAGAGCGGCGCGCTCCGAAA
GTTTCCTTTTATGGCGAGGCGGCGGCGGCGGCGGCCCTATAAAAAGCGAAGCGCGCGGCGGGCGGGAGTC
GCTGCGCGCTGCCTTCGCCCCGTGCCCCGCTCCGCCGCCGCCTCGCGCCGCCCGCCCCGGCTCTGACTGA
CCGCGTTACTCCCACAGGTGAGCGGGCGGGACGGCCCTTCTCCTCCGGGCTGTAATTAGCGCTTGGTTTA
ATGACGGCTTGTTTCTTTTCTGTGGCTGCGTGAAAGCCTTGAGGGGCTCCGGGAGGGCCCTTTGTGCGGG
GGGAGCGGCTCGGGGGGTGCGTGCGTGTGTGTGTGCGTGGGGAGCGCCGCGTGCGGCTCCGCGCTGCCCG
GCGGCTGTGAGCGCTGCGGGCGCGGCGCGGGGCTTTGTGCGCTCCGCAGTGTGCGCGAGGGGAGCGCGGC
CGGGGGCGGTGCCCCGCGGTGCGGGGGGGGCTGCGAGGGGAACAAAGGCTGCGTGCGGGGTGTGTGCGTG
GGGGGGTGAGCAGGGGGTGTGGGCGCGTCGGTCGGGCTGCAACCCCCCCTGCACCCCCCTCCCCGAGTTG
CTGAGCACGGCCCGGCTTCGGGTGCGGGGCTCCGTACGGGGCGTGGCGCGGGGCTCGCCGTGCCGGGCGG
GGGGTGGCGGCAGGTGGGGGTGCCGGGCGGGGCGGGGCCGCCTCGGGCCGGGGAGGGCTCGGGGGAGGGG
CGCGGCGGCCCCCGGAGCGCCGGCGGCTGTCGAGGCGCGGCGAGCCGCAGCCATTGCCTTTTATGGTAAT
CGTGCGAGAGGGCGCAGGGACTTCCTTTGTCCCAAATCTGTGCGGAGCCGAAATCTGGGAGGCGCCGCCG
CACCCCCTCTAGCGGGCGCGGGGCGAAGCGGTGCGGCGCCGGCAGGAAGGAAATGGGCGGGGAGGGCCTT
CGTGCGTCGCCGCGCCGCCGTCCCCTTCTCCCTCTCCAGCCTCGGGGCTGTCCGCGGGGGGACGGCTGCC
TTCGGGGGGGACGGGGCAGGGCGGGGTTCGGCTTCTGGCGTGTGACCGGCGGCTCTAGAGCCTCTGCTAA
CCATGTTCATGCCTTCTTCTTTTTCCTACAGCTCCTGGGCAACGTGCTGGTTATTGTGCTGTCTCATCAT
TTTGGCAAAGAATTCCCCTAGCCGCGGAATCTAGACTGCCGGATCGAATTGTCGACGAATTCGGATCTGG
CCAATCACAAGTTTGTACAAAAAAGCAGGCTTTAAAGGAACCAATTCAGTCGACTGGATCCACCGGTCGC
CACCATGGCCTCCTCCGAGAACGTCATCACCGAGTTCATGCGCTTCAAGGTGCGCATGGAGGGCACCGTG
AACGGCCACGAGTTCGAGATCGAGGGCGAGGGCGAGGGCCGCCCCTACGAGGGCCACAACACCGTGAAGC
TGAAGGTGACCAAGGGCGGCCCCCTGCCCTTCGCCTGGGACATCCTGTCCCCCCAGTTCCAGTACGGCTC
CAAGGTGTACGTGAAGCACCCCGCCGACATCCCCGACTACAAGAAGCTGTCCTTCCCCGAGGGCTTCAAG
TGGGAGCGCGTGATGAACTTCGAGGACGGCGGCGTGGCGACCGTGACCCAGGACTCCTCCCTGCAGGACG
GCTGCTTCATCTACAAGGTGAAGTTCATCGGCGTGAACTTCCCCTCCGACGGCCCCGTGATGCAGAAGAA
GACCATGGGCTGGGAGGCCTCCACCGAGCGCCTGTACCCCCGCGACGGCGTGCTGAAGGGCGAGACCCAC
AAGGCCCTGAAGCTGAAGGACGGCGGCCACTACCTGGTGGAGTTCAAGTCCATCTACATGGCCAAGAAGC
CCGTGCAGCTGCCCGGCTACTACTACGTGGACGCCAAGCTGGACATCACCTCCCACAACGAGGACTACAC
CATCGTGGAGCAGTACGAGCGCACCGAGGGCCGCCACCACCTGTTCCTGTAGCGGCCGCACTCGAGATAT
CTAGACCCAGCTTTCTTGTACAAAGTGGTGGGAGGAGGTGGATCTGGCGACTACAAGGACGACGATGACA
AGTGACTCGAGCGGGATCAATTCCGCCCCCCCCCTAACGTTACTGGCCGAAGCCGCTTGGAATAAGGCCG
GTGTGCGTTTGTCTATATGTTATTTTCCACCATATTGCCGTCTTTTGGCAATGTGAGGGCCCGGAAACCT
GGCCCTGTCTTCTTGACGAGCATTCCTAGGGGTCTTTCCCCTCTCGCCAAAGGAATGCAAGGTCTGTTGA
ATGTCGTGAAGGAAGCAGTTCCTCTGGAAGCTTCTTGAAGACAAACAACGTCTGTAGCGACCCTTTGCAG
GCAGCGGAACCCCCCACCTGGCGACAGGTGCCTCTGCGGCCAAAAGCCACGTGTATAAGATACACCTGCA
AAGGCGGCACAACCCCAGTGCCACGTTGTGAGTTGGATAGTTGTGGAAAGAGTCAAATGGCTCTCCTCAA
GCGTATTCAACAAGGGGCTGAAGGATGCCCAGAAGGTACCCCATTGTATGGGATCTGATCTGGGGCCTCG
GTGCACATGCTTTACATGTGTTTAGTCGAGGTTAAAAAAACGTCTAGGCCCCCCGAACCACGGGGACGTG
GTTTTCCTTTGAAAAACACGATAATACCATGGTGAGCAAGGGCGAGGAGCTGTTCACCGGGGTGGTGCCC
ATCCTGGTCGAGCTGGACGGCGACGTAAACGGCCACAAGTTCAGCGTGTCCGGCGAGGGCGAGGGCGATG
CCACCTACGGCAAGCTGACCCTGAAGTTCATCTGCACCACCGGCAAGCTGCCCGTGCCCTGGCCCACCCT
CGTGACCACCCTGACCTACGGCGTGCAGTGCTTCAGCCGCTACCCCGACCACATGAAGCAGCACGACTTC
TTCAAGTCCGCCATGCCCGAAGGCTACGTCCAGGAGCGCACCATCTTCTTCAAGGACGACGGCAACTACA
AGACCCGCGCCGAGGTGAAGTTCGAGGGCGACACCCTGGTGAACCGCATCGAGCTGAAGGGCATCGACTT
CAAGGAGGACGGCAACATCCTGGGGCACAAGCTGGAGTACAACTACAACAGCCACAACGTCTATATCATG
GCCGACAAGCAGAAGAACGGCATCAAGGTGAACTTCAAGATCCGCCACAACATCGAGGACGGCAGCGTGC
AGCTCGCCGACCACTACCAGCAGAACACCCCCATCGGCGACGGCCCCGTGCTGCTGCCCGACAACCACTA
CCTGAGCACCCAGTCCGCCCTGAGCAAAGACCCCAACGAGAAGCGCGATCACATGGTCCTGCTGGAGTTC
GTGACCGCCGCCGGGATCACTCTCGGCATGGACGAGCTGTACAAGTAAAGCGGCCGCGACTCTAGAGTCG
ACCTGCAGGCATGCAAGCTTCAGGTAGCCGGCTAACGTTATCAAGCTTATCGATAATCAACCTCTGGATT
ACAAAATTTGTGAAAGATTGACTGGTATTCTTAACTATGTTGCTCCTTTTACGCTATGTGGATACGCTGC
TTTAATGCCTTTGTATCATGCTATTGCTTCCCGTATGGCTTTCATTTTCTCCTCCTTGTATAAATCCTGG
TTGCTGTCTCTTTATGAGGAGTTGTGGCCCGTTGTCAGGCAACGTGGCGTGGTGTGCACTGTGTTTGCTG
ACGCAACCCCCACTGGTTGGGGCATTGCCACCACCTGTCAGCTCCTTTCCGGGACTTTCGCTTTCCCCCT
CCCTATTGCCACGGCGGAACTCATCGCCGCCTGCCTTGCCCGCTGCTGGACAGGGGCTCGGCTGTTGGGC
ACTGACAATTCCGTGGTGTTGTCGGGGAAATCATCGTCCTTTCCTTGGCTGCTCGCCTGTGTTGCCACCT
GGATTCTGCGCGGGACGTCCTTCTGCTACGTCCCTTCGGCCCTCAATCCAGCGGACCTTCCTTCCCGCGG
CCTGCTGCCGGCTCTGCGGCCTCTTCCGCGTCTTCGCCTTCGCCCTCAGACGAGTCGGATCTCCCTTTGG
GCCGCCTCCCCGCATCGATACCGTCGACCTCGATCGAGACCTAGAAAAACATGGAGCAATCACAAGTAGC
AATACAGCAGCTACCAATGCTGATTGTGCCTGGCTAGAAGCACAAGAGGAGGAGGAGGTGGGTTTTCCAG
TCACACCTCAGGTACCTTTAAGACCAATGACTTACAAGGCAGCTGTAGATCTTAGCCACTTTTTAAAAGA
AAAGGGGGGACTGGAAGGGCTAATTCACTCCCAACGAAGACAAGATCTGCTTTTTGCTTGTACTGGGTCT
CTCTGGTTAGACCAGATCTGAGCCTGGGAGCTCTCTGGCTAACTAGGGAACCCACTGCTTAAGCCTCAAT
AAAGCTTGCCTTGAGTGCTTCAAGTAGTGTGTGCCCGTCTGTTGTGTGACTCTGGTAACTAGAGATCCCT
CAGACCCTTTTAGTCAGTGTGGAAAATCTCTAGCAGTAGTAGTTCATGTCATCTTATTATTCAGTATTTA
TAACTTGCAAAGAAATGAATATCAGAGAGTGAGAGGAACTTGTTTATTGCAGCTTATAATGGTTACAAAT
AAAGCAATAGCATCACAAATTTCACAAATAAAGCATTTTTTTCACTGCATTCTAGTTGTGGTTTGTCCAA
ACTCATCAATGTATCTTATCATGTCTGGCTCTAGCTATCCCGCCCCTAACTCCGCCCATCCCGCCCCTAA
CTCCGCCCAGTTCCGCCCATTCTCCGCCCCATGGCTGACTAATTTTTTTTATTTATGCAGAGGCCGAGGC
CGCCTCGGCCTCTGAGCTATTCCAGAAGTAGTGAGGAGGCTTTTTTGGAGGCCTAGGGACGTACCCAATT
CGCCCTATAGTGAGTCGTATTAGCATGTGAGCAAAAGGCCAGCATAAATCAAAAGAATAGACCGAGATAG
GGT
[37 nt withheld, positions 4974-5010]
AAAGAACGTGGACTCCAACGTCAAAGG
[49 nt withheld, positions 5038-5086]
T
[91 nt withheld, positions 5088-5178]
G
[124 nt withheld, positions 5180-5303]
CAGGTGGCACTTTTCGGGGAAATGTGCGCGGAACCCCTATTTGTTTATTTTTCTAAATACATTCAAATAT
GTATCCGCTCATGAGACAATAACCCTGATAAATGCTTCAATAATATTGAAAAAGGAAGAGTATGAGTATT
CAACATTTCCGTGTCGCCCTTATTCCCTTTTTTGCGGCATTTTGCCTTCCTGTTTTTGCTCACCCAGAAA
CGCTGGTGAAAGTAAAAGATGCTGAAGATCAGTTGGGTGCACGAGTGGGTTACATCGAACTGGATCTCAA
CAGCGGTAAGATCCTTGAGAGTTTTCGCCCCGAAGAACGTTTTCCAATGATGAGCACTTTTAAAGTTCTG
CTATGTGGCGCGGTATTATCCCGTATTGACGCCGGGCAAGAGCAACTCGGTCGCCGCATACACTATTCTC
AGAATGACTTGGTTGAGTACTCACCAGTCACAGAAAAGCATCTTACGGATGGCATGACAGTAAGAGAATT
ATGCAGTGCTGCCATAACCATGAGTGATAACACTGCGGCCAACTTACTTCTGACAACGATCGGAGGACCG
AAGGAGCTAACCGCTTTTTTGCACAACATGGGGGATCATGTAACTCGCCTTGATCGTTGGGAACCGAAGC
TGAATGAAGCCATACCAAACGACGAGCGTGACACCACGATGCCTGTAGCAATGGCAACAACGTTGCGCAA
ACTATTAACTGGCGAACTACTTACTCTAGCTTCCCGGCAACAATTAATAGACTGGATGGAGGCGGATAAA
GTTGCAGGACCACTTCTGCGCTCGGCCCTTCCGGCTGGCTGGTTTATTGCTGATAAATCTGGAGCCGGTG
AGCGTGGGTCTCGCGGTATCATTGCAGCACTGGGGCCAGATGGTAAGCCCTCCCGTATCGTAGTTATCTA
CACGACGGGGAGTCAGGCAACTATGGATGAACGAAATAGACAGATCGCTGAGATAGGTGCCTCACTGATT
AAGCATTGGTAACTGTCAGACCAAGTTTACTCATATATACTTTAGATTGATTTAAAACTTCATTTTTAAT
TTAAAAGGATCTAGGTGAAGATCCTTTTTGATAATCTCATGACCAAAATCCCTTAACGTGAGTTTTCGTT
CCACTGAGCGTCAGACCCCGTAGAAAAGATCAAAGGATCTTCTTGAGATCCTTTTTTTCTGCGCGTAATC
TGCTGCTTGCAAACAAAAAAACCACCGCTACCAGCGGTGGTTTGTTTGCCGGATCAAGAGCTACCAACTC
TTTTTCCGAAGGTAACTGGCTTCAGCAGAGCGCAGATACCAAATACTGTTCTTCTAGTGTAGCCGTAGTT
AGGCCACCACTTCAAGAACTCTGTAGCACCGCCTACATACCTCGCTCTGCTAATCCTGTTACCAGTGGCT
GCTGCCAGTGGCGATAAGTCGTGTCTTACCGGGTTGGACTCAAGACGATAGTTACCGGATAAGGCGCAGC
GGTCGGGCTGAACGGGGGGTTCGTGCACACAGCCCAGCTTGGAGCGAACGACCTACACCGAACTGAGATA
CCTACAGCGTGAGCTATGAGAAAGCGCCACGCTTCCCGAAGGGAGAAAGGCGGACAGGTATCCGGTAAGC
GGCAGGGTCGGAACAGGAGAGCGCACGAGGGAGCTTCCAGGGGGAAACGCCTGGTATCTTTATAGTCCTG
TCGGGTTTCGCCACCTCTGACTTGAGCGTCGATTTTTGTGATGCTCGTCAGGGGGGCGGAGCCTATGGAA
AAACGCCAGCAACGCGGCCTTTTTACGGTTCCTGGCCTTTTGCTGGCCTTTTGCTCACATGTTCTTTCCT
GCGTTATCCCCTGATTCTGTGGATAACCGTATTACCGCCATGCATTAGTTATTAATAGTAATCAATTACG
GGGTCATTAGTTCATAGCCCATATATGGAGTTCCGCGTTACATAACTTACGGTAAATGGCCCGCCTGGCT
GACCGCCCAACGACCCCCGCCCATTGACGTCAATAATGACGTATGTTCCCATAGTAACGCCAATAGGGAC
TTTCCATTGACGTCAATGGGTGGAGTATTTACGGTAAACTGCCCACTTGGCAGTACATCAAGTGTATCAT
ATGCCAAGTACGCCCCCTATTGACGTCAATGACGGTAAATGGCCCGCCTGGCATTATGCCCAGTACATGA
CCTTATGGGACTTTCCTACTTGGCAGTACATCTACGTATTAGTCATCGCTATTACCATGGTCGAGGTGAG
CCCCACGTTCTGCTTCACTCTCCCCATCTCCCCCCCCTCCCCACCCCCAATTTTGTATTTATTTATTTTT
TAATTATTTTGTGCAGCGATGGGGGCGGGGGGGGGGGGGGGGGGGG
